>Addgene plasmid #207092 | NBS1 C-terminal sgRNA | addgene full sequence | sequence record 432420 | Addgene NGS Result
CATGTGAGGGCCTATTTCCCATGATTCCTTCATATTTGCATATACGATACAAGGCTGTTAGAGAGATAAT
TGGAATTAATTTGACTGTAAACACAAAGATATTAGTACAAAATACGTGACGTAGAAAGTAATAATTTCTT
GGGTAGTTTGCAGTTTTAAAATTATGTTTTAAAATGGACTATCATATGCTTACCGTAACTTGAAAGTATT
TCGATTTCTTGGCTTTATATATCTTGTGGAAAGGACGAAACACCGTAAAAAGGAGAAGATAACTGGTTTT
AGAGCTAGAAATAGCAAGTTAAAATAAGGCTAGTCCGTTATCAACTTGAAAAAGTGGCACCGAGTCGGTG
CTTTTTTGTTTTAGAGCTAGAAATAGCAAGTTAAAATAAGGCTAGTCCGTTTTTAGCGCGTGCGCCAATT
CTGCAGACAAATGGCTCTAGAGGTACCCGTTACATAACTTACGGTAAATGGCCCGCCTGGCTGACCGCCC
AACGACCCCCGCCCATTGACGTCAATAGTAACGCCAATAGGGACTTTCCATTGACGTCAATGGGTGGAGT
ATTTACGGTAAACTGCCCACTTGGCAGTACATCAAGTGTATCATATGCCAAGTACGCCCCCTATTGACGT
CAATGACGGTAAATGGCCCGCCTGGCATTGTGCCCAGTACATGACCTTATGGGACTTTCCTACTTGGCAG
TACATCTACGTATTAGTCATCGCTATTACCATGGTCGAGGTGAGCCCCACGTTCTGCTTCACTCTCCCCA
TCTCCCCCCCCTCCCCACCCCCAATTTTGTATTTATTTATTTTTTAATTATTTTGTGCAGCGATGGGGGC
GGGGGGGGGGGGGGGGGCGCGCGCCAGGCGGGGCGGGGCGGGGCGAGGGGCGGGGCGGGGCGAGGCGGAG
AGGTGCGGCGGCAGCCAATCAGAGCGGCGCGCTCCGAAAGTTTCCTTTTATGGCGAGGCGGCGGCGGCGG
CGGCCCTATAAAAAGCGAAGCGCGCGGCGGGCGGGAGTCGCTGCGCGCTGCCTTCGCCCCGTGCCCCGCT
CCGCCGCCGCCTCGCGCCGCCCGCCCCGGCTCTGACTGACCGCGTTACTCCCACAGGTGAGCGGGCGGGA
CGGCCCTTCTCCTCCGGGCTGTAATTAGCTGAGCAAGAGGTAAGGGTTTAAGGGATGGTTGGTTGGTGGG
GTATTAATGTTTAATTACCTGGAGCACCTGCCTGAAATCACTTTTTTTCAGGTTGGACCGGTGCCACCAT
GGACTATAAGGACCACGACGGAGACTACAAGGATCATGATATTGATTACAAAGACGATGACGATAAGATG
GCCCCAAAGAAGAAGCGGAAGGTCGGTATCCACGGAGTCCCAGCAGCCGACAAGAAGTACAGCATCGGCC
TGGACATCGGCACCAACTCTGTGGGCTGGGCCGTGATCACCGACGAGTACAAGGTGCCCAGCAAGAAATT
CAAGGTGCTGGGCAACACCGACCGGCACAGCATCAAGAAGAACCTGATCGGAGCCCTGCTGTTCGACAGC
GGCGAAACAGCCGAGGCCACCCGGCTGAAGAGAACCGCCAGAAGAAGATACACCAGACGGAAGAACCGGA
TCTGCTATCTGCAAGAGATCTTCAGCAACGAGATGGCCAAGGTGGACGACAGCTTCTTCCACAGACTGGA
AGAGTCCTTCCTGGTGGAAGAGGATAAGAAGCACGAGCGGCACCCCATCTTCGGCAACATCGTGGACGAG
GTGGCCTACCACGAGAAGTACCCCACCATCTACCACCTGAGAAAGAAACTGGTGGACAGCACCGACAAGG
CCGACCTGCGGCTGATCTATCTGGCCCTGGCCCACATGATCAAGTTCCGGGGCCACTTCCTGATCGAGGG
CGACCTGAACCCCGACAACAGCGACGTGGACAAGCTGTTCATCCAGCTGGTGCAGACCTACAACCAGCTG
TTCGAGGAAAACCCCATCAACGCCAGCGGCGTGGACGCCAAGGCCATCCTGTCTGCCAGACTGAGCAAGA
GCAGACGGCTGGAAAATCTGATCGCCCAGCTGCCCGGCGAGAAGAAGAATGGCCTGTTCGGAAACCTGAT
TGCCCTGAGCCTGGGCCTGACCCCCAACTTCAAGAGCAACTTCGACCTGGCCGAGGATGCCAAACTGCAG
CTGAGCAAGGACACCTACGACGACGACCTGGACAACCTGCTGGCCCAGATCGGCGACCAGTACGCCGACC
TGTTTCTGGCCGCCAAGAACCTGTCCGACGCCATCCTGCTGAGCGACATCCTGAGAGTGAACACCGAGAT
CACCAAGGCCCCCCTGAGCGCCTCTATGATCAAGAGATACGACGAGCACCACCAGGACCTGACCCTGCTG
AAAGCTCTCGTGCGGCAGCAGCTGCCTGAGAAGTACAAAGAGATTTTCTTCGACCAGAGCAAGAACGGCT
ACGCCGGCTACATTGACGGCGGAGCCAGCCAGGAAGAGTTCTACAAGTTCATCAAGCCCATCCTGGAAAA
GATGGACGGCACCGAGGAACTGCTCGTGAAGCTGAACAGAGAGGACCTGCTGCGGAAGCAGCGGACCTTC
GACAACGGCAGCATCCCCCACCAGATCCACCTGGGAGAGCTGCACGCCATTCTGCGGCGGCAGGAAGATT
TTTACCCATTCCTGAAGGACAACCGGGAAAAGATCGAGAAGATCCTGACCTTCCGCATCCCCTACTACGT
GGGCCCTCTGGCCAGGGGAAACAGCAGATTCGCCTGGATGACCAGAAAGAGCGAGGAAACCATCACCCCC
TGGAACTTCGAGGAAGTGGTGGACAAGGGCGCTTCCGCCCAGAGCTTCATCGAGCGGATGACCAACTTCG
ATAAGAACCTGCCCAACGAGAAGGTGCTGCCCAAGCACAGCCTGCTGTACGAGTACTTCACCGTGTATAA
CGAGCTGACCAAAGTGAAATACGTGACCGAGGGAATGAGAAAGCCCGCCTTCCTGAGCGGCGAGCAGAAA
AAGGCCATCGTGGACCTGCTGTTCAAGACCAACCGGAAAGTGACCGTGAAGCAGCTGAAAGAGGACTACT
TCAAGAAAATCGAGTGCTTCGACTCCGTGGAAATCTCCGGCGTGGAAGATCGGTTCAACGCCTCCCTGGG
CACATACCACGATCTGCTGAAAATTATCAAGGACAAGGACTTCCTGGACAATGAGGAAAACGAGGACATT
CTGGAAGATATCGTGCTGACCCTGACACTGTTTGAGGACAGAGAGATGATCGAGGAACGGCTGAAAACCT
ATGCCCACCTGTTCGACGACAAAGTGATGAAGCAGCTGAAGCGGCGGAGATACACCGGCTGGGGCAGGCT
GAGCCGGAAGCTGATCAACGGCATCCGGGACAAGCAGTCCGGCAAGACAATCCTGGATTTCCTGAAGTCC
GACGGCTTCGCCAACAGAAACTTCATGCAGCTGATCCACGACGACAGCCTGACCTTTAAAGAGGACATCC
AGAAAGCCCAGGTGTCCGGCCAGGGCGATAGCCTGCACGAGCACATTGCCAATCTGGCCGGCAGCCCCGC
CATTAAGAAGGGCATCCTGCAGACAGTGAAGGTGGTGGACGAGCTCGTGAAAGTGATGGGCCGGCACAAG
CCCGAGAACATCGTGATCGAAATGGCCAGAGAGAACCAGACCACCCAGAAGGGACAGAAGAACAGCCGCG
AGAGAATGAAGCGGATCGAAGAGGGCATCAAAGAGCTGGGCAGCCAGATCCTGAAAGAACACCCCGTGGA
AAACACCCAGCTGCAGAACGAGAAGCTGTACCTGTACTACCTGCAGAATGGGCGGGATATGTACGTGGAC
CAGGAACTGGACATCAACCGGCTGTCCGACTACGATGTGGACCATATCGTGCCTCAGAGCTTTCTGAAGG
ACGACTCCATCGACAACAAGGTGCTGACCAGAAGCGACAAGAACCGGGGCAAGAGCGACAACGTGCCCTC
CGAAGAGGTCGTGAAGAAGATGAAGAACTACTGGCGGCAGCTGCTGAACGCCAAGCTGATTACCCAGAGA
AAGTTCGACAATCTGACCAAGGCCGAGAGAGGCGGCCTGAGCGAACTGGATAAGGCCGGCTTCATCAAGA
GACAGCTGGTGGAAACCCGGCAGATCACAAAGCACGTGGCACAGATCCTGGACTCCCGGATGAACACTAA
GTACGACGAGAATGACAAGCTGATCCGGGAAGTGAAAGTGATCACCCTGAAGTCCAAGCTGGTGTCCGAT
TTCCGGAAGGATTTCCAGTTTTACAAAGTGCGCGAGATCAACAACTACCACCACGCCCACGACGCCTACC
TGAACGCCGTCGTGGGAACCGCCCTGATCAAAAAGTACCCTAAGCTGGAAAGCGAGTTCGTGTACGGCGA
CTACAAGGTGTACGACGTGCGGAAGATGATCGCCAAGAGCGAGCAGGAAATCGGCAAGGCTACCGCCAAG
TACTTCTTCTACAGCAACATCATGAACTTTTTCAAGACCGAGATTACCCTGGCCAACGGCGAGATCCGGA
AGCGGCCTCTGATCGAGACAAACGGCGAAACCGGGGAGATCGTGTGGGATAAGGGCCGGGATTTTGCCAC
CGTGCGGAAAGTGCTGAGCATGCCCCAAGTGAATATCGTGAAAAAGACCGAGGTGCAGACAGGCGGCTTC
AGCAAAGAGTCTATCCTGCCCAAGAGGAACAGCGATAAGCTGATCGCCAGAAAGAAGGACTGGGACCCTA
AGAAGTACGGCGGCTTCGACAGCCCCACCGTGGCCTATTCTGTGCTGGTGGTGGCCAAAGTGGAAAAGGG
CAAGTCCAAGAAACTGAAGAGTGTGAAAGAGCTGCTGGGGATCACCATCATGGAAAGAAGCAGCTTCGAG
AAGAATCCCATCGACTTTCTGGAAGCCAAGGGCTACAAAGAAGTGAAAAAGGACCTGATCATCAAGCTGC
CTAAGTACTCCCTGTTCGAGCTGGAAAACGGCCGGAAGAGAATGCTGGCCTCTGCCGGCGAACTGCAGAA
GGGAAACGAACTGGCCCTGCCCTCCAAATATGTGAACTTCCTGTACCTGGCCAGCCACTATGAGAAGCTG
AAGGGCTCCCCCGAGGATAATGAGCAGAAACAGCTGTTTGTGGAACAGCACAAGCACTACCTGGACGAGA
TCATCGAGCAGATCAGCGAGTTCTCCAAGAGAGTGATCCTGGCCGACGCTAATCTGGACAAAGTGCTGTC
CGCCTACAACAAGCACCGGGATAAGCCCATCAGAGAGCAGGCCGAGAATATCATCCACCTGTTTACCCTG
ACCAATCTGGGAGCCCCTGCCGCCTTCAAGTACTTTGACACCACCATCGACCGGAAGAGGTACACCAGCA
CCAAAGAGGTGCTGGACGCCACCCTGATCCACCAGAGCATCACCGGCCTGTACGAGACACGGATCGACCT
GTCTCAGCTGGGAGGCGACAAAAGGCCGGCGGCCACGAAAAAGGCCGGCCAGGCAAAAAAGAAAAAGTAA
GAATTCCTAGAGCTCGCTGATCAGCCTCGACTGTGCCTTCTAGTTGCCAGCCATCTGTTGTTTGCCCCTC
CCCCGTGCCTTCCTTGACCCTGGAAGGTGCCACTCCCACTGTCCTTTCCTAATAAAATGAGGAAATTGCA
TCGCATTGTCTGAGTAGGTGTCATTCTATTCTGGGGGGTGGGGTGGGGCAGGACAGCAAGGGGGAGGATT
GGGAAGAGAATAGCAGGCATGCTGGGGAGCGGCCGCAGGAACCCCTAGTGATGGAGTTGGCCACTCCCTC
TCTGCGCGCTCGCTCGCTCACTGAGGCCGGGCGACCAAAGGTCGCCCGACGCCCGGGCTTTGCCCGGGCG
GCCTCAGTGAGCGAGCGAGCGCGCAGCTGCCTGCAGGGGCGCCTGATGCGGTATTTTCTCCTTACGCATC
TGTGCGGTATTTCACACCGCATA
[95 nt withheld, positions 5974-6068]
T
[46 nt withheld, positions 6070-6115]
C
[141 nt withheld, positions 6117-6257]
CCTTTGACGTTGGAGTCCACGTTCTTT
[37 nt withheld, positions 6285-6321]
ACTCTATCTCGGGCTATTCTTTTGATTTATAAGGGATTTTGCCGATTTCGGTCTATTGGTTAAAAAATGA
GCTGATTTAACAAAAATTTAACGCGAATTTTAACAAAATATTAACGTTTACAATTTTATGGTGCACTCTC
AGTACAATCTGCTCTGATGCCGCATAGTTAAGCCAGCCCCGACACCCGCCAACACCCGCTGACGCGCCCT
GACGGGCTTGTCTGCTCCCGGCATCCGCTTACAGACAAGCTGTGACCGTCTCCGGGAGCTGCATGTGTCA
GAGGTTTTCACCGTCATCACCGAAACGCGCGAGACGAAAGGGCCTCGTGATACGCCTATTTTTATAGGTT
AATGTCATGATAATAATGGTTTCTTAGACGTCAGGTGGCACTTTTCGGGGAAATGTGCGCGGAACCCCTA
TTTGTTTATTTTTCTAAATACATTCAAATATGTATCCGCTCATGAGACAATAACCCTGATAAATGCTTCA
ATAATATTGAAAAAGGAAGAGTATGAGTATTCAACATTTCCGTGTCGCCCTTATTCCCTTTTTTGCGGCA
TTTTGCCTTCCTGTTTTTGCTCACCCAGAAACGCTGGTGAAAGTAAAAGATGCTGAAGATCAGTTGGGTG
CACGAGTGGGTTACATCGAACTGGATCTCAACAGCGGTAAGATCCTTGAGAGTTTTCGCCCCGAAGAACG
TTTTCCAATGATGAGCACTTTTAAAGTTCTGCTATGTGGCGCGGTATTATCCCGTATTGACGCCGGGCAA
GAGCAACTCGGTCGCCGCATACACTATTCTCAGAATGACTTGGTTGAGTACTCACCAGTCACAGAAAAGC
ATCTTACGGATGGCATGACAGTAAGAGAATTATGCAGTGCTGCCATAACCATGAGTGATAACACTGCGGC
CAACTTACTTCTGACAACGATCGGAGGACCGAAGGAGCTAACCGCTTTTTTGCACAACATGGGGGATCAT
GTAACTCGCCTTGATCGTTGGGAACCGGAGCTGAATGAAGCCATACCAAACGACGAGCGTGACACCACGA
TGCCTGTAGCAATGGCAACAACGTTGCGCAAACTATTAACTGGCGAACTACTTACTCTAGCTTCCCGGCA
ACAATTAATAGACTGGATGGAGGCGGATAAAGTTGCAGGACCACTTCTGCGCTCGGCCCTTCCGGCTGGC
TGGTTTATTGCTGATAAATCTGGAGCCGGTGAGCGTGGAAGCCGCGGTATCATTGCAGCACTGGGGCCAG
ATGGTAAGCCCTCCCGTATCGTAGTTATCTACACGACGGGGAGTCAGGCAACTATGGATGAACGAAATAG
ACAGATCGCTGAGATAGGTGCCTCACTGATTAAGCATTGGTAACTGTCAGACCAAGTTTACTCATATATA
CTTTAGATTGATTTAAAACTTCATTTTTAATTTAAAAGGATCTAGGTGAAGATCCTTTTTGATAATCTCA
TGACCAAAATCCCTTAACGTGAGTTTTCGTTCCACTGAGCGTCAGACCCCGTAGAAAAGATCAAAGGATC
TTCTTGAGATCCTTTTTTTCTGCGCGTAATCTGCTGCTTGCAAACAAAAAAACCACCGCTACCAGCGGTG
GTTTGTTTGCCGGATCAAGAGCTACCAACTCTTTTTCCGAAGGTAACTGGCTTCAGCAGAGCGCAGATAC
CAAATACTGTTCTTCTAGTGTAGCCGTAGTTAGGCCACCACTTCAAGAACTCTGTAGCACCGCCTACATA
CCTCGCTCTGCTAATCCTGTTACCAGTGGCTGCTGCCAGTGGCGATAAGTCGTGTCTTACCGGGTTGGAC
TCAAGACGATAGTTACCGGATAAGGCGCAGCGGTCGGGCTGAACGGGGGGTTCGTGCACACAGCCCAGCT
TGGAGCGAACGACCTACACCGAACTGAGATACCTACAGCGTGAGCTATGAGAAAGCGCCACGCTTCCCGA
AGGGAGAAAGGCGGACAGGTATCCGGTAAGCGGCAGGGTCGGAACAGGAGAGCGCACGAGGGAGCTTCCA
GGGGGAAACGCCTGGTATCTTTATAGTCCTGTCGGGTTTCGCCACCTCTGACTTGAGCGTCGATTTTTGT
GATGCTCGTCAGGGGGGCGGAGCCTATGGAAAAACGCCAGCAACGCGGCCTTTTTACGGTTCCTGGCCTT
TTGCTGGCCTTTTGCTCA
Features (pLannotate 1.2.2; 18 found; start..end, strand, type, name):
      6..246     +  promoter       U6 promoter: RNA polymerase III promoter for human U6 snRNA
    276..351     +  misc_RNA       gRNA scaffold: guide RNA scaffold for the Streptococcus pyogenes CRISPR/Cas9 system
    358..401     +  misc_RNA       gRNA scaffold (fragment): guide RNA scaffold for the Streptococcus pyogenes CRISPR/Cas9 system
    448..733     +  enhancer       CMV enhancer: human cytomegalovirus immediate early enhancer; contains an 18-bp deletion relative to the standard CMV enhancer
    735..1013    +  promoter       chicken β-actin promoter: No description available
   1014..1241    +  intron         hybrid intron: hybrid between chicken β-actin (CBA) and minute virus of mice (MMV) introns (Gray et al., 2011)
   1379..2980    +  CDS            Cas9(N): N-terminal portion of Streptococcus pyogenes Cas9 (Zetsche et al., 2015)
   2981..5479    +  CDS            Cas9(C): C-terminal portion of Streptococcus pyogenes Cas9 (Zetsche et al., 2015)
   5480..5527    +  CDS            nucleoplasmin NLS: bipartite nuclear localization signal from nucleoplasmin
   5561..5672    +  polyA_signal   bGH poly(A) signal: bovine growth hormone polyadenylation signal
   5777..5917    +  repeat_region  AAV2 ITR: inverted terminal repeat of adeno-associated virus serotype 2 inverted
   5922..5973    -  misc_feature   bom (fragment): basis of mobility region from pBR322
   5992..6447    +  rep_origin     f1 ori (sequence partly withheld): f1 bacteriophage origin of replication; arrow indicates direction of (+) strand synthesis
   6448..6497    -  misc_feature   bom (fragment): basis of mobility region from pBR322
   6599..6634    -  CDS            rop (fragment): Rop protein, which maintains plasmids at low copy number; rop
   6729..6833    +  promoter       AmpR promoter: bla
   6834..7694    +  CDS            AmpR: β-lactamase; bla; confers resistance to ampicillin, carbenicillin, and related antibiotics
   7865..8453    +  rep_origin     ori: high-copy-number ColE1/pMB1/pBR322/pUC origin of replication
