[The description below was written by a language model from this plasmid's Addgene catalogue record and pLannotate feature annotations shown in this document.]
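Description:
NBS1 C-terminal sgRNA is a pX330-based mammalian expression plasmid that delivers both components of the Streptococcus pyogenes CRISPR/Cas9 system from a single vector. It is propagated in E. coli as a high-copy plasmid through a ColE1/pUC-type origin and selected with ampicillin via the β-lactamase gene. The backbone also carries an f1 phage origin. A single AAV2 inverted terminal repeat lies downstream of the Cas9 cassette, so the plasmid does not appear to be configured as a packageable AAV genome.

The insert is a 20-nucleotide guide sequence against the human NBS1 locus, cloned into the BbsI sites between the human U6 RNA polymerase III promoter and the S. pyogenes guide RNA scaffold, so that a complete sgRNA is transcribed in transfected cells. A second, partial scaffold annotation follows the first. The second expression unit drives Cas9. The catalogue lists its promoter as CMV, but the feature table shows a hybrid arrangement of CMV enhancer, chicken β-actin promoter and a hybrid intron. The Cas9 coding sequence is annotated as contiguous N- and C-terminal portions that together make up one continuous open reading frame. It ends in a nucleoplasmin bipartite nuclear localization signal and is followed by the bovine growth hormone polyadenylation signal. No mammalian selection marker or fluorescent reporter is annotated.

The plasmid name indicates that the guide directs cleavage near the C-terminal end of the NBS1 gene, which would suit genome editing at that position, such as tag knock-in with a separate donor template. The record does not describe a donor or the intended edit. The associated study concerns the molecular and biophysical properties of DNA damage response factors.
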