Addgene plasmid #207092: NBS1 C-terminal sgRNA
Purpose: pX330 based plasmid for expression of Cas9 and the TAAAAAGGAGAAGATAACTG sgRNA to target the NBS1 locus.
Depositing lab: Jens Schmidt. Depositing organization: Michigan State University. Publication: Systematic analysis of the molecular and biophysical properties of key DNA damage response factors. Heyza JR, Mikhova M, Bahl A, Broadbent DG, Schmidt JC. Elife. 2023 Jun 21;12:e87086. doi: 10.7554/eLife.87086. PubMed 37341699.
Backbone
  Vector backbone: pX330 Addgene #42230
  Backbone size w/o insert (bp): 8484
  Vector type: Mammalian Expression
Growth in bacteria
  Bacterial resistance: Ampicillin, 100 μg/mL
  Growth temperature: 37°C
  Growth strain: DH5alpha
  Copy number: High Copy
Gene/Insert
  Gene/Insert name: TAAAAAGGAGAAGATAACTG
  Species: H. sapiens (human)
  Promoter: CMV and U6
  Cloning method: Restriction Enzyme; 5′ cloning site BbsI (unknown if destroyed); 3′ cloning site BbsI (unknown if destroyed)
  Sequencing primers: 5′ U6 forward
Terms and licenses: Academic/Nonprofit Terms; Industry Terms: Not Available to Industry
How to cite: NBS1 C-terminal sgRNA was a gift from Jens Schmidt (Addgene plasmid # 207092 ; http://n2t.net/addgene:207092 ; RRID:Addgene_207092)
